>Addgene plasmid #195528 | pAAV-CaMKII-Ace-mNeon2-Kv2.1PR | addgene full sequence | sequence record 383243 | Addgene NGS Result
CCTGCAGGCAGCTGCGCGCTCGCTCGCTCACTGAGGCCGCCCGGGCGTCGGGCGACCTTTGGTCGCCCGG
CCTCAGTGAGCGAGCGAGCGCGCAGAGAGGGAGTGGCCAACTCCATCACTAGGGGTTCCTGCGGCCGCAC
GCGTTTAACATTATGGCCTTAGGTCACTTCATCTCCATGGGGTTCTTCTTCTGATTTTCTAGAAAATGAG
ATGGGGGTGCAGAGAGCTTCCTCAGTGACCTGCCCAGGGTCACATCAGAAATGTCAGAGCTAGAACTTGA
ACTCAGATTACTAATCTTAAATTCCATGCCTTGGGGGCATGCAAGTACGATATACAGAAGGAGTGAACTC
ATTAGGGCAGATGACCAATGAGTTTAGGAAAGAAGAGTCCAGGGCAGGGTACATCTACACCACCCGCCCA
GCCCTGGGTGAGTCCAGCCACGTTCACCTCATTATAGTTGCCTCTCTCCAGTCCTACCTTGACGGGAAGC
ACAAGCAGAAACTGGGACAGGAGCCCCAGGAGACCAAATCTTCATGGTCCCTCTGGGAGGATGGGTGGGG
AGAGCTGTGGCAGAGGCCTCAGGAGGGGCCCTGCTGCTCAGTGGTGACAGATAGGGGTGAGAAAGCAGAC
AGAGTCATTCCGTCAGCATTCTGGGTCTGTTTGGTACTTCTTCTCACGCTAAGGTGGCGGTGTGATATGC
ACAATGGCTAAAAAGCAGGGAGAGCTGGAAAGAAACAAGGACAGAGACAGAGGCCAAGTCAACCAGACCA
ATTCCCAGAGGAAGCAAAGAAACCATTACAGAGACTACAAGGGGGAAGGGAAGGAGAGATGAATTAGCTT
CCCCTGTAAACCTTAGAACCCAGCTGTTGCCAGGGCAACGGGGCAATACCTGTCTCTTCAGAGGAGATGA
AGTTGCCAGGGTAACTACATCCTGTCTTTCTCAAGGACCATCCCAGAATGTGGCACCCACTAGCCGTTAC
CATAGCAACTGCCTCTTTGCCCCACTTAATCCCATCCCGTCTGTTAAAAGGGCCCTATAGTTGGAGGTGG
GGGAGGTAGGAAGAGCGATGATCACTTGTGGACTAAGTTTGTTCGCATCCCCTTCTCCAACCCCCTCAGT
ACATCACCCTGGGGGAACAGGGTCCACTTGCTCCTGGGCCCACACAGTCCTGCAGTATTGTGTATATAAG
GCCAGGGCAAAGAGGAGCAGGTTTTAAAGTGAAAGGCAGGCAGGTGTTGGGGAGGCAGTTACCGGGGCAA
CGGGAACAGGGCGTTTCGGAGGTGGTTGCCATGGGGACCTGGATGCTGACGAAGGCTCGCGAGGCTGTGA
GCAGCCACAGTGCCCTGCTCAGAAGCCCCAAGCTCGTCAGTCAAGCCGGTTCTCCGTTTGCACTCAGGAG
CACGGGCAGGCGAGTGGCCCCTAGTTCTGGGGGCAGCTCTAGAGCGGTACCGCCACCATGGCTGACGTGG
AAACCGAGACCGGCATGATTGCACAGTGGATTGTCTTTGCTATTATGGCTGCTGCTGCTATTGCTTTTGG
AGTGGCTGTGCACTTTCGGCCTTCAGAGCTGAAGAGCGCATACTATATCAACATTGCCATCTGCACTATC
GCCGCTACCGCTTACTATGCAATGGCCGTGAACTACCAGGACCTGACAATGAATGGTGAAAGGCAGGTGG
TCTACGCAAGATATATTTCCTGGGTGCTGACCACACCACTGCTCCTGCTCGATCTCATCGTCATGACCAA
GATGGGCGGAGTGATGATTTCTTGGGTCATCGGCGCAGACATTTTCATGATCGTGTTTGGTATTCTGGGC
GCCTTCGAGGATGAACACAAGTTCAAATGGGTGTACTTTATCGCTGGATGTGTGATGCAGGCAGTCCTGA
CATACGGGATGTATAACGCCACTTGGAAAGACGATCTGAAGAAAAGCCCCGAGTACCATAGCTCCTATGT
CAGTCTGCTCGTCTTCCTGTCAATCCTCTGGGTGTTTTATCCTGTCGTGTGGGCTTTCGGGTCTGGTAGT
GGCGTGCTGTCCGTCGACAATGAGGCCATTCTCATGGGAATCCTGGATGTGCTCGCTAAGCCACTGTTTG
GAATGGGGTGCCTCATTGCCCATGAGACTATCTTCAAGTCCTACCCAGCGACACATGAGTTACACATCTT
TGGCTCCATCAACGGTGTGGACTTTGACATGGTGGGTCAGGGCACCGGCAATCCAAATGATGGTTATGAG
GAGTTAAACCTGAAGTCCACCAAGGGTGACCTCCAGTTCTCCCCCTGGATTCTGGTCCCTCATATCGGGT
ATGGCTTCCATCAGTACCTGCCCTACCCTGACGGGATGTCGCCTTTCCAGGCCGCCATGGTAGATGGCTC
CGGATACCAAGTCCATCGCACAATGCAGTTTGAAGATGGTGCCTCCCTTACTGTTAACTACCGCTACACC
TACGAGGGAAGCCACATCAAAGGAGAGGCCCAGGTGAAGGGGACTGGTTTCCCTGCTGACGGTCCTGTGA
TGACCAACTCGCTGACCGCTGCGGACTGGTGCAGGTCGAAGAAGACTTACCCCAACGACAAAACCATCAT
CAGTACCTTTAAGTGGAGTTACACCACTGGAAATGGCAAGCGCTACAGGAGCACTGCGCGGACCACCTAC
ACCTTTGCCAAGCCAATGGCGGCTAACTATCTGAAGAACCAGCCGATGTACGTGTTCCGTAAGACGGAGC
TCAAGCACTCCAAGACCGAGCTCAACTTCAAGGAGTGGCAAAAGGCCTTTACCGATGTGATGGGCATGGA
CGAGCTGTACAAGAAGAGCAGGATCACCAGCGAGGGCGAGTACATCCCCCTGGACCAGATCGACATCAAC
GTGTTCTGCTACGAGAACGAGGTGCAAAGTCAGCCTATCCTGAACACAAAGGAAATGGCTCCACAGTCTA
AGCCTCCCGAAGAGCTTGAGATGTCCAGTATGCCAAGTCCCGTGGCTCCCCTCCCTGCCAGGACTGAAGG
AGTGATTGACATGAGGAGTATGTCATCTATTGATAGCTTCATCTCTTGCGCAACAGATTTCCCCGAGGCT
ACTCGATTCTAAAAGCTTATCGATAATCAACCTCTGGATTACAAAATTTGTGAAAGATTGACTGGTATTC
TTAACTATGTTGCTCCTTTTACGCTATGTGGATACGCTGCTTTAATGCCTTTGTATCATGCTATTGCTTC
CCGTATGGCTTTCATTTTCTCCTCCTTGTATAAATCCTGGTTGCTGTCTCTTTATGAGGAGTTGTGGCCC
GTTGTCAGGCAACGTGGCGTGGTGTGCACTGTGTTTGCTGACGCAACCCCCACTGGTTGGGGCATTGCCA
CCACCTGTCAGCTCCTTTCCGGAACTTTCGCTTTCCCCCTCCCTATTGCCACGGCGGAACTCATCGCCGC
CTGCCTTGCCCGCTGCTGGACAGGGGCTCGGCTGTTGGGCACTGACAATTCCGTGGTGTTGTCGGGGAAA
TCATCGTCCTTTCCTTGGCTGCTCGCCTATGTTGCCACCTGGATTCTGCGCGGGACGTCCTTCTGCTACG
TCCCTTCGGCCCTCAATCCAGCGGACCTTCCTTCCCGCGGCCTGCTGCCGGCTCTGCGGCCTCTTCCGCG
TCTTCGCCTTCGCCCTCAGACGAGTCGGATCTCCCTTTGGGCCGCCTCCCCGCATCGATACCGAGCGCTG
CTCGAGAGATCTACGGGTGGCATCCCTGTGACCCCTCCCCAGTGCCTCTCCTGGCCCTGGAAGTTGCCAC
TCCAGTGCCCACCAGCCTTGTCCTAATAAAATTAAGTTGCATCATTTTGTCTGACTAGGTGTCCTTCTAT
AATATTATGGGGTGGAGGGGGGTGGTATGGAGCAAGGGGCAAGTTGGGAAGACAACCTGTAGGGCCTGCG
GGGTCTATTGGGAACCAAGCTGGAGTGCAGTGGCACAATCTTGGCTCACTGCAATCTCCGCCTCCTGGGT
TCAAGCGATTCTCCTGCCTCAGCCTCCCGAGTTGTTGGGATTCCAGGCATGCATGACCAGGCTCAGCTAA
TTTTTGTTTTTTTGGTAGAGACGGGGTTTCACCATATTGGCCAGGCTGGTCTCCAACTCCTAATCTCAGG
TGATCTACCCACCTTGGCCTCCCAAATTGCTGGGATTACAGGCGTGAACCACTGCTCCCTTCCCTGTCCT
TCTGATTTTGTAGGTAACCACGTGCGGACCGAGCGGCCGCAGGAACCCCTAGTGATGGAGTTGGCCACTC
CCTCTCTGCGCGCTCGCTCGCTCACTGAGGCCGGGCGACCAAAGGTCGCCCGACGCCCGGGCTTTGCCCG
GGCGGCCTCAGTGAGCGAGCGAGCGCGCAGCTGCCTGCAGGGGCGCCTGATGCGGTATTTTCTCCTTACG
CATCTGTGCGGTATTTCACACCGCATA
[95 nt withheld, positions 4438-4532]
T
[46 nt withheld, positions 4534-4579]
C
[141 nt withheld, positions 4581-4721]
CCTTTGACGTTGGAGTCCACGTTCTTT
[37 nt withheld, positions 4749-4785]
ACTCTATCTCGGGCTATTCTTTTGATTTATAAGGGATTTTGCCGATTTCGGTCTATTGGTTAAAAAATGA
GCTGATTTAACAAAAATTTAACGCGAATTTTAACAAAATATTAACGTTTACAATTTTATGGTGCACTCTC
AGTACAATCTGCTCTGATGCCGCATAGTTAAGCCAGCCCCGACACCCGCCAACACCCGCTGACGCGCCCT
GACGGGCTTGTCTGCTCCCGGCATCCGCTTACAGACAAGCTGTGACCGTCTCCGGGAGCTGCATGTGTCA
GAGGTTTTCACCGTCATCACCGAAACGCGCGAGACGAAAGGGCCTCGTGATACGCCTATTTTTATAGGTT
AATGTCATGATAATAATGGTTTCTTAGACGTCAGGTGGCACTTTTCGGGGAAATGTGCGCGGAACCCCTA
TTTGTTTATTTTTCTAAATACATTCAAATATGTATCCGCTCATGAGACAATAACCCTGATAAATGCTTCA
ATAATATTGAAAAAGGAAGAGTATGAGTATTCAACATTTCCGTGTCGCCCTTATTCCCTTTTTTGCGGCA
TTTTGCCTTCCTGTTTTTGCTCACCCAGAAACGCTGGTGAAAGTAAAAGATGCTGAAGATCAGTTGGGTG
CACGAGTGGGTTACATCGAACTGGATCTCAACAGCGGTAAGATCCTTGAGAGTTTTCGCCCCGAAGAACG
TTTTCCAATGATGAGCACTTTTAAAGTTCTGCTATGTGGCGCGGTATTATCCCGTATTGACGCCGGGCAA
GAGCAACTCGGTCGCCGCATACACTATTCTCAGAATGACTTGGTTGAGTACTCACCAGTCACAGAAAAGC
ATCTTACGGATGGCATGACAGTAAGAGAATTATGCAGTGCTGCCATAACCATGAGTGATAACACTGCGGC
CAACTTACTTCTGACAACGATCGGAGGACCGAAGGAGCTAACCGCTTTTTTGCACAACATGGGGGATCAT
GTAACTCGCCTTGATCGTTGGGAACCGGAGCTGAATGAAGCCATACCAAACGACGAGCGTGACACCACGA
TGCCTGTAGCAATGGCAACAACGTTGCGCAAACTATTAACTGGCGAACTACTTACTCTAGCTTCCCGGCA
ACAATTAATAGACTGGATGGAGGCGGATAAAGTTGCAGGACCACTTCTGCGCTCGGCCCTTCCGGCTGGC
TGGTTTATTGCTGATAAATCTGGAGCCGGTGAGCGTGGGTCTCGCGGTATCATTGCAGCACTGGGGCCAG
ATGGTAAGCCCTCCCGTATCGTAGTTATCTACACGACGGGGAGTCAGGCAACTATGGATGAACGAAATAG
ACAGATCGCTGAGATAGGTGCCTCACTGATTAAGCATTGGTAACTGTCAGACCAAGTTTACTCATATATA
CTTTAGATTGATTTAAAACTTCATTTTTAATTTAAAAGGATCTAGGTGAAGATCCTTTTTGATAATCTCA
TGACCAAAATCCCTTAACGTGAGTTTTCGTTCCACTGAGCGTCAGACCCCGTAGAAAAGATCAAAGGATC
TTCTTGAGATCCTTTTTTTCTGCGCGTAATCTGCTGCTTGCAAACAAAAAAACCACCGCTACCAGCGGTG
GTTTGTTTGCCGGATCAAGAGCTACCAACTCTTTTTCCGAAGGTAACTGGCTTCAGCAGAGCGCAGATAC
CAAATACTGTTCTTCTAGTGTAGCCGTAGTTAGGCCACCACTTCAAGAACTCTGTAGCACCGCCTACATA
CCTCGCTCTGCTAATCCTGTTACCAGTGGCTGCTGCCAGTGGCGATAAGTCGTGTCTTACCGGGTTGGAC
TCAAGACGATAGTTACCGGATAAGGCGCAGCGGTCGGGCTGAACGGGGGGTTCGTGCACACAGCCCAGCT
TGGAGCGAACGACCTACACCGAACTGAGATACCTACAGCGTGAGCTATGAGAAAGCGCCACGCTTCCCGA
AGGGAGAAAGGCGGACAGGTATCCGGTAAGCGGCAGGGTCGGAACAGGAGAGCGCACGAGGGAGCTTCCA
GGGGGAAACGCCTGGTATCTTTATAGTCCTGTCGGGTTTCGCCACCTCTGACTTGAGCGTCGATTTTTGT
GATGCTCGTCAGGGGGGCGGAGCCTATGGAAAAACGCCAGCAACGCGGCCTTTTTACGGTTCCTGGCCTT
TTGCTGGCCTTTTGCTCACATGT
Features (pLannotate 1.2.2; 15 found; start..end, strand, type, name):
     12..39      +  repeat_region  AAV2 ITR (fragment): inverted terminal repeat of adeno-associated virus serotype 2 inverted
     68..95      +  repeat_region  AAV2 ITR (fragment): inverted terminal repeat of adeno-associated virus serotype 2 inverted
    149..1437    +  promoter       CaMKII promoter: promoter for the mouse calcium/calmodulin-dependent kinase II α subunit
   2139..2813    +  CDS            mNeonGreen: mNeonGreen is a basic (constitutively fluorescent) green/yellow fluorescent protein published in 2013, derived from Branchiostoma lanceolatum. It is reported to be a very rapidly-maturing monomer with moderate acid sensitivity.
   2814..3089    +  CDS            Kcnb1 (fragment): KCNB1_RAT - Experimental evidence at protein level: Swiss-Prot protein existence level 1. Voltage-gated potassium channel that mediates transmembrane potassium transport in excitable membranes, primarily in the brain, but also in the pancreas and cardiovascular system. Contributes to the regulation of the action potential (AP) repolarization, duration and frequency of repetitive AP firing in neurons, muscle cells and endocrine cells and plays a role in homeostatic attenuation of electrical excitability throughout the brain (PubMed:10024359, PubMed:10618149, PubMed:12451110, PubMed:17379638, Pu
   3105..3693    +  misc_feature   WPRE: woodchuck hepatitis virus posttranscriptional regulatory element
   3725..4201    +  polyA_signal   hGH poly(A) signal: human growth hormone polyadenylation signal
   4241..4381    +  repeat_region  AAV2 ITR: inverted terminal repeat of adeno-associated virus serotype 2 inverted
   4386..4437    -  misc_feature   bom (fragment): basis of mobility region from pBR322
   4456..4911    +  rep_origin     f1 ori (sequence partly withheld): f1 bacteriophage origin of replication; arrow indicates direction of (+) strand synthesis
   4912..4961    -  misc_feature   bom (fragment): basis of mobility region from pBR322
   5063..5098    -  CDS            rop (fragment): Rop protein, which maintains plasmids at low copy number; rop
   5193..5297    +  promoter       AmpR promoter: bla
   5298..6158    +  CDS            AmpR: β-lactamase; bla; confers resistance to ampicillin, carbenicillin, and related antibiotics
   6329..6917    +  rep_origin     ori: high-copy-number ColE1/pMB1/pBR322/pUC origin of replication
