[The description below was written by a language model from this plasmid's Addgene catalogue record and pLannotate feature annotations shown in this document.]
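Description:
pAAV-CaMKII-Ace-mNeon2-Kv2.1PR is an AAV transfer plasmid for mammalian (neuronal) expression of a genetically encoded voltage indicator. In bacteria it is maintained through a ColE1/pUC-type origin and selected with ampicillin via the β-lactamase gene. The backbone also carries an f1 phage origin and small remnants of the pBR322 bom and rop regions. The catalogue lists it as low copy and propagated in a recombination-deficient strain, which is typical for ITR-containing plasmids. The expression cassette is flanked by AAV2 inverted terminal repeats, which allow the intervening DNA to be packaged into recombinant AAV particles. The annotation detects a full ITR on the 3′ side but only short fragments on the 5′ side, which may reflect the difficulty of sequencing and annotating these hairpin repeats.

Within the ITRs, the mouse CaMKIIα promoter, commonly used to bias expression toward excitatory neurons, drives a synthetic fusion protein. The unannotated stretch between the promoter and mNeonGreen presumably holds the Ace voltage-sensing portion named in the insert, recorded as carrying an 81S mutation and an SY linker. It is followed by mNeonGreen and then a fragment of rat Kcnb1, the Kv2.1 proximal restriction sequence, which concentrates the indicator at the soma and limits signal from neurites. A WPRE enhances transcript stability and expression, and the human growth hormone polyadenylation signal terminates the message.

The record describes Ace-mNeon2 as a green fluorescent indicator with negative response polarity. The construct is intended for voltage imaging of CaMKII-expressing neurons, and the associated publication combines indicators of opposite polarity to record several neuron types concurrently.
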