Addgene plasmid #195528: pAAV-CaMKII-Ace-mNeon2-Kv2.1PR
Purpose: Green fluorescent, negative response-polarity voltage indicator under the control of CaMKII promoter; soma-targeted
Depositing lab: Vincent Pieribone. Depositing organization: John B. Pierce Laboratory. Publication: Dual-polarity voltage imaging of the concurrent dynamics of multiple neuron types. Kannan M, Vasan G, Haziza S, Huang C, Chrapkiewicz R, Luo J, Cardin JA, Schnitzer MJ, Pieribone VA. Science. 2022 Nov 4;378(6619):eabm8797. doi: 10.1126/science.abm8797. Epub 2022 Nov 4. PubMed 36378956.
Backbone
  Vector backbone: pAAV-CaMKII
  Vector type: Mammalian Expression, AAV
Growth in bacteria
  Bacterial resistance: Ampicillin, 100 μg/mL
  Growth temperature: 37°C
  Growth strain: NEB Stable
  Copy number: Low Copy
Gene/Insert
  Gene/Insert name: Ace-mNeon2-Kv2.1 proximal restriction sequence
  Species: Synthetic
  Mutation: Ace-mNeon 81S; SY linker
  GenBank ID: OM687163
  Promoter: CaMKII
  Cloning method: Restriction Enzyme; 5′ cloning site KpnI (unknown if destroyed); 3′ cloning site HindIII (unknown if destroyed)
  Sequencing primers: 5′ ATGCTGACGAAGGCTCGCGA; 3′ GGCCACAACTCCTCATAAAGAGACAG
Terms and licenses: Academic/Nonprofit Terms; Industry Terms: Not Available to Industry
How to cite: pAAV-CaMKII-Ace-mNeon2-Kv2.1PR was a gift from Vincent Pieribone (Addgene plasmid # 195528 ; http://n2t.net/addgene:195528 ; RRID:Addgene_195528)
